>Addgene plasmid #171899 | pStA0::SPLc19-RBSc123 | addgene full sequence | sequence record 354624 | Addgene NGS Result
AAAACGAAAGGCCCAGTCTTTCGACTGAGCCTTTCGTTTTATTTGATGCCCGAAAGGGCCTCGTGATACG
CCTATTTTTATAGGTTAATGTCATGATAATAATGGTTTCTTAGACGTCAGGTGGCACTTTTCGGGGAAAT
GTGCGCGGAACCCCTATTTGTTTATTTTTCTAAATACATTCAAATATGTATCCGCTCATGAGACAATAAC
CCTGATAAATGCTTCAATAATATTGAAAAAGGAAGAGTATGAGTATTCAACATTTCCGTGTCGCCCTTAT
TCCCTTTTTTGCGGCATTTTGCCTTCCTGTTTTTGCTCACCCAGAAACGCTGGTGAAAGTAAAAGATGCT
GAAGATCAGTTGGGTGCACGAGTGGGTTACATCGAACTGGATCTCAACAGCGGTAAGATCCTTGAGAGTT
TTCGCCCCGAAGAACGTTTTCCAATGATGAGCACTTTTAAAGTTCTGCTATGTGGCGCGGTATTATCCCG
TATTGACGCCGGGCAAGAGCAACTCGGTCGCCGCATACACTATTCTTAGAATGACTTGGTTGAGTACTCA
CCAGTCACAGAAAAGCATCTTACGGATGGCATGACAGTAAGAGAATTATGCAGTGCTGCCATAACCATGA
GTGATAACACTGCGGCCAACTTACTTCTGACAACGATCGGAGGACCGAAGGAGCTAACCGCTTTTTTGCA
CAACATGGGGGATCATGTAACTCGCCTTGATCGTTGGGAACCGGAGCTGAATGAAGCCATACCAAACGAC
GAGCGTGACACCACGATGCCTGTAGCAATGGCAACAACGTTGCGCAAACTATTAACTGGCGAACTACTTA
CTCTAGCTTCCCGGCAACAATTAATAGACTGGATGGAGGCGGATAAAGTTGCAGGACCACTTCTGCGCTC
GGCCCTTCCGGCTGGCTGGTTTATTGCTGATAAATCTGGAGCCGGTGAGCGTGGGTCCCGCGGTATCATT
GCAGCACTGGGGCCAGATGGTAAGCCCTCCCGTATCGTAGTTATCTACACGACGGGGAGTCAGGCAACTA
TGGATGAACGAAATAGACAGATCGCTGAGATAGGTGCCTCACTGATTAAGCATTGGTAACTGTCAGACCA
AGTTTACTCATATATACTTTAGATTGATTTAAAACTTCATTTTTAATTTAAAAGGATCTAGGTGAAGATC
CTTTTTGATAATCTCATGACCAAAATCCCTTAACGTGAGTTTTCGTTCCACTGAGCGTCAGACCCCGTAG
AAAAGATCAAAGGATCTTCTTGAGATCCTTTTTTTCTGCGCGTAATCTGCTGCTTGCAAACAAAAAAACC
ACCGCTACCAGCGGTGGTTTGTTTGCCGGATCAAGAGCTACCAACTCTTTTTCCGAAGGTAACTGGCTTC
AGCAGAGCGCAGATACCAAATACTGTTCTTCTAGTGTAGCCGTAGTTAGGCCACCACTTCAAGAACTCTG
TAGCACCGCCTACATACCTCGCTCTGCTAATCCTGTTACCAGTGGCTGCTGCCAGTGGCGATAAGTCGTG
TCTTACCGGGTTGGACTCAAGACGATAGTTACCGGATAAGGCGCAGCGGTCGGGCTGAACGGGGGGTTCG
TGCACACAGCCCAGCTTGGAGCGAACGACCTACACCGAACTGAGATACCTACAGCGTGAGCTATGAGAAA
GCGCCACGCTTCCCGAAGGGAGAAAGGCGGACAGGTATCCGGTAAGCGGCAGGGTCGGAACAGGAGAGCG
CACGAGGGAGCTTCCAGGGGGAAACGCCTGGTATCTTTATAGTCCTGTCGGGTTTCGCCACCTCTGACTT
GAGCGTCGATTTTTGTGATGCTCGTCAGGGGGGCGGAGCCTATGGAAAAACGCCAGCAACGCGGCCTTTT
TACGGTTCCTGGCCTTTTGCTGGCCTTTTGCTCACATGTTCTTTCCTGCGTTATCCCCTGATTCTGTGGA
TAACCGTATTACCGCCTTTGAGTGAGCTGATACCGCTCGCCGCAGCCGAACGACCGAGCGCCTTGGACTC
CTGTTGATAGATCCAGTAATGACCTCAGAACTCCATCTGGATTTGTTCAGAACGCTCGGTTGCCGCCGGG
CGTTTTTTATTGGTGAGAATCCAGTGTGGCTCTTCACAGGCGGCTCGTATTGACAATTTAACTAAATATC
AGTATAATTTAGTTTGTGTAGGTCCCACCAAAGGAGGTCTGTAATGTGAAGAGCGTAAGACCTCTAGGGC
GGCGGATTTGTCCTACTCAGGAGAGCGTTCACCGACAAACAACAGAT
Features (pLannotate 1.2.2; 5 found; start..end, strand, type, name):
    144..248     +  promoter       AmpR promoter: bla
    249..1109    +  CDS            AmpR: β-lactamase; bla; confers resistance to ampicillin, carbenicillin, and related antibiotics
   1280..1868    +  rep_origin     ori: high-copy-number ColE1/pMB1/pBR322/pUC origin of replication
   2026..2120    +  terminator     lambda t0 terminator: transcription terminator from phage lambda
   2246..45      -  terminator     rrnB T1 terminator (across the origin): Escherichia coli rrnB; transcription terminator T1 from the E. coli rrnB gene
