[The description below was written by a language model from this plasmid's Addgene catalogue record and pLannotate feature annotations shown in this document.]
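Description:
pStA0::SPLc19-RBSc123 is a small (about 2.3 kb) synthetic biology parts plasmid that carries a synthetic promoter, SPLc19, paired with a synthetic ribosome binding site, RBSc123, in the pStA0 backbone. It is propagated in E. coli as a high-copy plasmid through a ColE1/pUC-type origin of replication. Selection is with ampicillin, provided by a β-lactamase gene expressed from its native bla promoter. Apart from these maintenance elements, the annotated features are two transcription terminators, the phage lambda t0 terminator and the E. coli rrnB T1 terminator. The rrnB T1 terminator spans the numbering origin of the circular sequence and lies on the opposite strand. Terminators of this kind typically insulate a cloning or storage site from read-through transcription in the backbone.

The promoter and RBS insert was not detected by the automated annotation, which is expected for short, non-standard synthetic parts. Its exact position is therefore not given in the feature table, although the unannotated stretches near the two terminators are the likely location. No coding sequence, reporter or tag is recorded other than the resistance marker, so the plasmid appears to act as a storage vector for a regulatory part rather than as an expression construct.

The associated publication describes a combinatorial assembly platform for engineering genetically stable metabolic pathways in cyanobacteria. This suggests that the SPLc19-RBSc123 element is one member of a library of promoter and RBS combinations used to vary gene expression levels in assembled pathways. The record does not state the strength of this particular combination, the assembly chemistry or the cloning method.
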