Addgene plasmid #171899: pStA0::SPLc19-RBSc123
Purpose: Promoter SPLc19 and RBSc123 in pStA0
Depositing lab: John Heap. Depositing organization: Imperial College London. Publication: Combinatorial assembly platform enabling engineering of genetically stable metabolic pathways in cyanobacteria. Taylor GM, Hitchcock A, Heap JT. Nucleic Acids Res. 2021 Dec 2;49(21):e123. doi: 10.1093/nar/gkab791. PubMed 34554258.
Backbone
  Vector backbone: pStA0
  Vector type: Synthetic Biology
Growth in bacteria
  Bacterial resistance: Ampicillin, 100 μg/mL
  Growth temperature: 37°C
  Growth strain: DH5alpha
  Copy number: High Copy
Gene/Insert
  Gene/Insert name: Promoter SPLc19 and RBSc123
  Species: Synthetic
  Mutation: N/A
  Cloning method: Unknown
Terms and licenses: Academic/Nonprofit Terms; Industry Terms: Not Available to Industry
Depositor comments: Please visit https://www.biorxiv.org/content/10.1101/2020.03.11.983833v1 for bioRxiv preprint.
How to cite: pStA0::SPLc19-RBSc123 was a gift from John Heap (Addgene plasmid # 171899 ; http://n2t.net/addgene:171899 ; RRID:Addgene_171899)
